Addgene plasmid #155146: pBEL1308
Purpose: Expresses MlaFB, His tag on MlaB C-term
Depositing lab: Gira Bhabha & Damian Ekiert. Depositing organization: NYU Grossman School of Medicine. Publication: Structure of MlaFB uncovers novel mechanisms of ABC transporter regulation. Kolich LR, Chang YT, Coudray N, Giacometti SI, MacRae MR, Isom GL, Teran EM, Bhabha G, Ekiert DC. Elife. 2020 Jun 30;9. pii: 60030. doi: 10.7554/eLife.60030. PubMed 32602838.
Backbone
  Vector backbone: pET21a
  Backbone manufacturer: Thermo Fisher
  Backbone size w/o insert (bp): 5523
  Total vector size (bp): 6664
Growth in bacteria
  Bacterial resistance: Ampicillin, 100 μg/mL
  Growth temperature: 37°C
  Growth strain: DH5alpha
  Copy number: High Copy
Gene/Insert
  Gene/Insert name: MlaF-(MlaB-6xHis)
  Species: E. coli
  Insert size (bp): 1141
  Promoter: T7 promoter
  Cloning method: Gibson Cloning
  Sequencing primers: 5′ NA; 3′ NA
Terms and licenses: Academic/Nonprofit Terms; Industry Terms: Not Available to Industry
How to cite: pBEL1308 was a gift from Gira Bhabha & Damian Ekiert (Addgene plasmid # 155146 ; http://n2t.net/addgene:155146 ; RRID:Addgene_155146)
