[The description below was written by a language model from this plasmid's Addgene catalogue record and pLannotate feature annotations shown in this document.]
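Description:
pBEL1308 is a bacterial expression plasmid built on the pET21a backbone for co-producing two E. coli proteins, MlaF and MlaB, with a 6xHis tag on the C-terminus of MlaB. The roughly 1.1 kb insert was introduced by Gibson cloning. In the annotated sequence, mlaF and mlaB lie in the same orientation, separated by only a few bases, so both appear to be transcribed as a single bicistronic message. Transcription starts from a T7 promoter followed directly by a lac operator and ends at a T7 terminator. The plasmid also carries lacI under its own promoter, so expression is repressed until induced with IPTG, and it requires a host that supplies T7 RNA polymerase. The His tag itself was not called as a separate feature. A short fragment annotated between mlaB and the terminator as a T7 gene 10-derived solubility tag is probably residual backbone sequence rather than part of the product.

The plasmid is selected with ampicillin through the β-lactamase gene and replicates from a ColE1/pMB1-type origin. The pBR322-derived bom and rop elements are present, although the catalogue lists the plasmid as high copy. An f1 origin, a loxP site, and tetracycline-resistance gene fragments are also annotated, and none of them has a stated role in this design.

MlaF is the ATPase subunit, and MlaB its regulatory binding partner, in the MlaFEDB ABC transporter, which maintains outer membrane lipid asymmetry through phospholipid trafficking. Tagging only MlaB should allow the MlaFB subcomplex to be recovered by nickel affinity purification, consistent with the associated structural study of MlaFB.
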