Features (pLannotate 1.2.2; 20 found; start..end, strand, type, name):
    135..153     +  promoter       T7 promoter: promoter for bacteriophage T7 RNA polymerase
    154..178     +  protein_bind   lac operator: The lac repressor binds to the lac operator to inhibit transcription in E. coli. This inhibition can be relieved by adding lactose or isopropyl-β-D-thiogalactopyranoside (IPTG). lac repressor encoded by lacI
    232..1038    +  CDS            mlaF: MLAF_ECOLI - Also known as yrbF. Experimental evidence at protein level: Swiss-Prot protein existence level 1. Part of the ABC transporter complex MlaFEDB, which is involved in a phospholipid transport pathway that maintains lipid asymmetry in the outer membrane by retrograde trafficking of phospholipids from the outer membrane to the inner membrane. Responsible for energy coupling to the transport system. From Escherichia coli (strain K12).
   1049..1339    +  CDS            mlaB: MLAB_ECOLI - Also known as yrbB. Experimental evidence at protein level: Swiss-Prot protein existence level 1. Part of the ABC transporter complex MlaFEDB, which is involved in a phospholipid transport pathway that maintains lipid asymmetry in the outer membrane by retrograde trafficking of phospholipids from the outer membrane to the inner membrane (PubMed:19383799, PubMed:27529189). MlaB plays critical roles in both the assembly and activity of the complex. May act by modulating MlaF structure and stability (PubMed:27529189). From Escherichia coli (strain K12).
   1392..1441    +  CDS            SET1 (fragment): solubility-enhancement tag derived from T7 phage gene 10B
   1449..1496    +  terminator     T7 terminator: transcription terminator for bacteriophage T7 RNA polymerase
   1533..1961    +  rep_origin     f1 ori (sequence partly withheld): f1 bacteriophage origin of replication; arrow indicates direction of (+) strand synthesis
   2063..2096    +  protein_bind   loxP: Cre-mediated recombination occurs in the 8-bp core sequence (GCATACAT). Cre recombinase
   2126..2144    +  misc_feature   MCS (fragment): pBluescript multiple cloning site
   2175..2279    +  promoter       AmpR promoter: bla
   2280..3140    +  CDS            AmpR: β-lactamase; bla; confers resistance to ampicillin, carbenicillin, and related antibiotics
   3311..3899    +  rep_origin     ori: high-copy-number ColE1/pMB1/pBR322/pUC origin of replication
   4085..4224    -  misc_feature   bom: basis of mobility region from pBR322
   4326..4517    -  CDS            rop: Rop protein, which maintains plasmids at low copy number; rop
   4534..4914    +  CDS            YPB1_ECOLX: Protein predicted: Swiss-Prot protein existence level 4. From Escherichia coli.
   4986..5277    -  CDS            TcR (fragment): tetracycline efflux protein; tet; confers resistance to tetracycline
   5292..5313    -  protein_bind   CAP binding site: CAP binding activates transcription in the presence of cAMP. E. coli catabolite activator protein
   5326..6408    -  CDS            lacI: lac repressor; lacI; The lac repressor binds to the lac operator to inhibit transcription in E. coli. This inhibition can be relieved by adding lactose or isopropyl-β-D-thiogalactopyranoside (IPTG).
   6409..6486    -  promoter       lacI promoter: lacI
   6494..113     -  CDS            TcR (fragment) (across the origin): tetracycline efflux protein; tet; confers resistance to tetracycline
>Addgene plasmid #155146 | pBEL1308 | addgene full sequence | sequence record 309858 | Addgene NGS Result
GCCCGAAGTGGCGAGCCCGATCTTCCCCATCGGTGATGTCGGCGATATAGGCGCCAGCAACCGCACCTGT
GGCGCCGGTGATGCCGGCCACGATGCGTCCGGCGTAGAGGATCGAGATCTCGATCCCGCGAAATTAATAC
GACTCACTATAGGGGAATTGTGAGCGGATAACAATTCCCCTCTAGAAATAATTTTGTTTAACTTTGGCCC
AGGCGGCCAGGAGGGTCTCACATGGAGCAGTCTGTGGCGAATTTAGTCGATATGCGCGATGTCAGTTTTA
CGCGTGGCAATCGCTGCATCTTCGATAATATTTCCCTGACCGTGCCGCGAGGGAAGATCACGGCGATCAT
GGGGCCATCGGGCATCGGTAAAACGACGCTACTCCGTCTGATTGGCGGGCAAATCGCACCAGATCATGGT
GAGATCCTTTTCGATGGTGAGAATATTCCGGCGATGTCTCGTTCGCGCCTGTATACAGTGCGCAAACGGA
TGAGCATGTTATTTCAGTCCGGGGCGTTGTTCACTGATATGAACGTATTTGACAACGTCGCCTATCCACT
GCGCGAACATACCCAACTTCCCGCGCCATTGTTGCATAGTACGGTGATGATGAAGCTGGAGGCCGTGGGG
CTGCGTGGAGCGGCTAAACTAATGCCTTCTGAACTTTCCGGTGGGATGGCGCGGCGTGCAGCGCTGGCGC
GTGCGATTGCGCTGGAGCCGGATCTCATCATGTTTGATGAACCTTTTGTTGGGCAAGATCCCATCACCAT
GGGCGTACTGGTGAAGCTGATTTCTGAGCTGAACAGCGCGCTGGGCGTGACTTGTGTGGTGGTTTCTCAC
GATGTGCCGGAAGTGTTAAGTATTGCGGATCACGCCTGGATCCTGGCGGACAAAAAAATTGTCGCTCATG
GCAGTGCCCAGGCGTTGCAGGCGAATCCTGATCCGCGCGTACGTCAGTTTCTGGACGGGATAGCTGACGG
GCCTGTTCCGTTCCGCTATCCTGCCGGCGATTATCACGCTGATCTTTTACCAGGGAGTTAAGCCACTCAT
GAGCGAGTCACTGAGCTGGATGCAGACGGGTGACACGCTGGCGTTATCCGGAGAGCTGGATCAGGACGTT
TTGCTACCGCTTTGGGAAATGCGTGAGGAAGCGGTGAAGGGGATTACCTGCATCGATCTTAGCCGTGTCT
CCCGCGTGGATACGGGGGGACTGGCACTGCTGCTCCATCTTATCGATCTGGCGAAAAAGCAGGGCAACAA
TGTGACGCTTCAGGGGGTAAACGACAAAGTGTATACCCTGGCGAAATTGTATAATTTGCCTGCTGATGTT
CTGCCTCGTTCGGGCGAGACCCATCACCACCATCACCATTAAGGCCAGGCCGGCCGATCCGGCTGCTAAC
AAAGCCCGAAAGGAAGCTGAGTTGGCTGCTGCCACCGCTGAGCAATAACTAGCATAACCCCTTGGGGCCT
CTAAACGGGTCTTGAGGGGTTTTTTGCTGAAAGGAGGAACTATATCCGGATTGGCGAATGGG
[124 nt withheld, positions 1533-1656]
C
[91 nt withheld, positions 1658-1748]
A
[49 nt withheld, positions 1750-1798]
CCTTTGACGTTGGAGTCCACGTTCTTT
[37 nt withheld, positions 1826-1862]
ACCCTATCTCGGTCTATTCTTTTGATTTATAAGGGATTTTGCCGATTTCGGCCTATTGGTTAAAAAATGA
GCTGATTTAACAAAAATTTAACGCGAATTTTAACAAAATATTAACGCTTACAATTTAGGTGGCACTTTTC
GGGGAACGACGACCTGCAGCCAAGCTAGCTTGGCTGGACGTAAACTCCTCTTCAGACCTAATAACTTCGT
ATAGCATACATTATACGAAGTTATATTAAGGGTTATTGAATATGATCGGAATTGGGCTGCAGGAATTCGA
TAGCTTGGCTGCAGGTCGACCTCGAGGATGTGCGCGGAACCCCTATTTGTTTATTTTTCTAAATACATTC
AAATATGTATCCGCTCATGAGACAATAACCCTGATAAATGCTTCAATAATATTGAAAAAGGAAGAGTATG
AGTATTCAACATTTCCGTGTCGCCCTTATTCCCTTTTTTGCGGCATTTTGCCTTCCTGTTTTTGCTCACC
CAGAAACGCTGGTGAAAGTAAAAGATGCTGAAGATCAGTTGGGTGCACGAGTGGGTTACATCGAACTGGA
TCTCAACAGCGGTAAGATCCTTGAGAGTTTTCGCCCCGAAGAACGTTTTCCAATGATGAGCACTTTTAAA
GTTCTGCTATGTGGCGCGGTATTATCCCGTATTGACGCCGGGCAAGAGCAACTCGGTCGCCGCATACACT
ATTCTCAGAATGACTTGGTTGAGTACTCACCAGTCACAGAAAAGCATCTTACGGATGGCATGACAGTAAG
AGAATTATGCAGTGCTGCCATAACCATGAGTGATAACACTGCGGCCAACTTACTTCTGACAACGATCGGA
GGACCGAAGGAGCTAACCGCTTTTTTGCACAACATGGGGGATCATGTAACTCGCCTTGATCGTTGGGAAC
CGGAGCTGAATGAAGCCATACCAAACGACGAGCGTGACACCACGATGCCTGCAGCAATGGCAACAACGTT
GCGCAAACTATTAACTGGCGAACTACTTACTCTAGCTTCCCGGCAACAATTAATAGACTGGATGGAGGCG
GATAAAGTTGCAGGACCACTTCTGCGCTCGGCCCTTCCGGCTGGCTGGTTTATTGCTGATAAATCTGGAG
CCGGTGAGCGTGGCTCTCGCGGTATCATTGCAGCACTGGGGCCAGATGGTAAGCCCTCCCGTATCGTAGT
TATCTACACGACGGGGAGTCAGGCAACTATGGATGAACGAAATAGACAGATCGCTGAGATAGGTGCCTCA
CTGATTAAGCATTGGTAACTGTCAGACCAAGTTTACTCATATATACTTTAGATTGATTTAAAACTTCATT
TTTAATTTAAAAGGATCTAGGTGAAGATCCTTTTTGATAATCTCATGACCAAAATCCCTTAACGTGAGTT
TTCGTTCCACTGAGCGTCAGACCCCGTAGAAAAGATCAAAGGATCTTCTTGAGATCCTTTTTTTCTGCGC
GTAATCTGCTGCTTGCAAACAAAAAAACCACCGCTACCAGCGGTGGTTTGTTTGCCGGATCAAGAGCTAC
CAACTCTTTTTCCGAAGGTAACTGGCTTCAGCAGAGCGCAGATACCAAATACTGTCCTTCTAGTGTAGCC
GTAGTTAGGCCACCACTTCAAGAACTCTGTAGCACCGCCTACATACCTCGCTCTGCTAATCCTGTTACCA
GTGGCTGCTGCCAGTGGCGATAAGTCGTGTCTTACCGGGTTGGACTCAAGACGATAGTTACCGGATAAGG
CGCAGCGGTCGGGCTGAACGGGGGGTTCGTGCACACAGCCCAGCTTGGAGCGAACGACCTACACCGAACT
GAGATACCTACAGCGTGAGCTATGAGAAAGCGCCACGCTTCCCGAAGGGAGAAAGGCGGACAGGTATCCG
GTAAGCGGCAGGGTCGGAACAGGAGAGCGCACGAGGGAGCTTCCAGGGGGAAACGCCTGGTATCTTTATA
GTCCTGTCGGGTTTCGCCACCTCTGACTTGAGCGTCGATTTTTGTGATGCTCGTCAGGGGGGCGGAGCCT
ATGGAAAAACGCCAGCAACGCGGCCTTTTTACGGTTCCTGGCCTTTTGCTGGCCTTTTGCTCACATGTTC
TTTCCTGCGTTATCCCCTGATTCTGTGGATAACCGTATTACCGCCTTTGAGTGAGCTGATACCGCTCGCC
GCAGCCGAACGACCGAGCGCAGCGAGTCAGTGAGCGAGGAAGCGGAAGAGCGCCTGATGCGGTATTTTCT
CCTTACGCATCTGTGCGGTATTTCACACCGCAATGGTGCACTCTCAGTACAATCTGCTCTGATGCCGCAT
AGTTAAGCCAGTATACACTCCGCTATCGCTACGTGACTGGGTCATGGCTGCGCCCCGACACCCGCCAACA
CCCGCTGACGCGCCCTGACGGGCTTGTCTGCTCCCGGCATCCGCTTACAGACAAGCTGTGACCGTCTCCG
GGAGCTGCATGTGTCAGAGGTTTTCACCGTCATCACCGAAACGCGCGAGGCAGCTGCGGTAAAGCTCATC
AGCGTGGTCGTGAAGCGATTCACAGATGTCTGCCTGTTCATCCGCGTCCAGCTCGTTGAGTTTCTCCAGA
AGCGTTAATGTCTGGCTTCTGATAAAGCGGGCCATGTTAAGGGCGGTTTTTTCCTGTTTGGTCACTGATG
CCTCCGTGTAAGGGGGATTTCTGTTCATGGGGGTAATGATACCGATGAAACGAGAGAGGATGCTCACGAT
ACGGGTTACTGATGATGAACATGCCCGGTTACTGGAACGTTGTGAGGGTAAACAACTGGCGGTATGGATG
CGGCGGGACCAGAGAAAAATCACTCAGGGTCAATGCCAGCGCTTCGTTAATACAGATGTAGGTGTTCCAC
AGGGTAGCCAGCAGCATCCTGCGATGCAGATCCGGAACATAATGGTGCAGGGCGCTGACTTCCGCGTTTC
CAGACTTTACGAAACACGGAAACCGAAGACCATTCATGTTGTTGCTCAGGTCGCAGACGTTTTGCAGCAG
CAGTCGCTTCACGTTCGCTCGCGTATCGGTGATTCATTCTGCTAACCAGTAAGGCAACCCCGCCAGCCTA
GCCGGGTCCTCAACGACAGGAGCACGATCATGCGCACCCGTGGGGCCGCCATGCCGGCGATAATGGCCTG
CTTCTCGCCGAAACGTTTGGTGGCGGGACCAGTGACGAAGGCTTGAGCGAGGGCGTGCAAGATTCCGAAT
ACCGCAAGCGACAGGCCGATCATCGTCGCGCTCCAGCGAAAGCGGTCCTCGCCGAAAATGACCCAGAGCG
CTGCCGGCACCTGTCCTACGAGTTGCATGATAAAGAAGACAGTCATAAGTGCGGCGACGATAGTCATGCC
CCGCGCCCACCGGAAGGAGCTGACTGGGTTGAAGGCTCTCAAGGGCATCGGTCGAGATCCCGGTGCCTAA
TGAGTGAGCTAACTTACATTAATTGCGTTGCGCTCACTGCCCGCTTTCCAGTCGGGAAACCTGTCGTGCC
AGCTGCATTAATGAATCGGCCAACGCGCGGGGAGAGGCGGTTTGCGTATTGGGCGCCAGGGTGGTTTTTC
TTTTCACCAGTGAGACGGGCAACAGCTGATTGCCCTTCACCGCCTGGCCCTGAGAGAGTTGCAGCAAGCG
GTCCACGCTGGTTTGCCCCAGCAGGCGAAAATCCTGTTTGATGGTGGTTAACGGCGGGATATAACATGAG
CTGTCTTCGGTATCGTCGTATCCCACTACCGAGATATCCGCACCAACGCGCAGCCCGGACTCGGTAATGG
CGCGCATTGCGCCCAGCGCCATCTGATCGTTGGCAACCAGCATCGCAGTGGGAACGATGCCCTCATTCAG
CATTTGCATGGTTTGTTGAAAACCGGACATGGCACTCCAGTCGCCTTCCCGTTCCGCTATCGGCTGAATT
TGATTGCGAGTGAGATATTTATGCCAGCCAGCCAGACGCAGACGCGCCGAGACAGAACTTAATGGGCCCG
CTAACAGCGCGATTTGCTGGTGACCCAATGCGACCAGATGCTCCACGCCCAGTCGCGTACCGTCTTCATG
GGAGAAAATAATACTGTTGATGGGTGTCTGGTCAGAGACATCAAGAAATAACGCCGGAACATTAGTGCAG
GCAGCTTCCACAGCAATGGCATCCTGGTCATCCAGCGGATAGTTAATGATCAGCCCACTGACGCGTTGCG
CGAGAAGATTGTGCACCGCCGCTTTACAGGCTTCGACGCCGCTTCGTTCTACCATCGACACCACCACGCT
GGCACCCAGTTGATCGGCGCGAGATTTAATCGCCGCGACAATTTGCGACGGCGCGTGCAGGGCCAGACTG
GAGGTGGCAACGCCAATCAGCAACGACTGTTTGCCCGCCAGTTGTTGTGCCACGCGGTTGGGAATGTAAT
TCAGCTCCGCCATCGCCGCTTCCACTTTTTCCCGCGTTTTCGCAGAAACGTGGCTGGCCTGGTTCACCAC
GCGGGAAACGGTCTGATAAGAGACACCGGCATACTCTGCGACATCGTATAACGTTACTGGTTTCACATTC
ACCACCCTGAATTGACTCTCTTCCGGGCGCTATCATGCCATACCGCGAAAGGTTTTGCGCCATTCGATGG
TGTCCGGGATCTCGACGCTCTCCCTTATGCGACTCCTGCATTAGGAAGCAGCCCAGTAGTAGGTTGAGGC
CGTTGAGCACCGCCGCCGCAAGGAATGGTGCATGCAAGGAGATGGCGCCCAACAGTCCCCCGGCCACGGG
GCCTGCCACCATACCCACGCCGAAACAAGCGCTCATGA
